>Addgene plasmid #206880 | pLVNP2.0-SpCas9 | addgene full sequence | sequence record 410949 | Addgene NGS Result
GACGGATCGGGAGATCTCCCGATCCCCTATGGTGCACTCTCAGTACAATCTGCTCTGATGCCGCATAGTT
AAGCCAGTATCTGCTCCCTGCTTGTGTGTTGGAGGTCGCTGAGTAGTGCGCGAGCAAAATTTAAGCTACA
ACAAGGCAAGGCTTGACCGACAATTGCATGAAGAATCTGCTTAGGGTTAGGCGTTTTGCGCTGCTTCGCG
ATGTACGGGCCAGATATACGCGTTGACATTGATTATTGACTAGTTATTAATAGTAATCAATTACGGGGTC
ATTAGTTCATAGCCCATATATGGAGTTCCGCGTTACATAACTTACGGTAAATGGCCCGCCTGGCTGACCG
CCCAACGACCCCCGCCCATTGACGTCAATAATGACGTATGTTCCCATAGTAACGCCAATAGGGACTTTCC
ATTGACGTCAATGGGTGGAGTATTTACGGTAAACTGCCCACTTGGCAGTACATCAAGTGTATCATATGCC
AAGTACGCCCCCTATTGACGTCAATGACGGTAAATGGCCCGCCTGGCATTATGCCCAGTACATGACCTTA
TGGGACTTTCCTACTTGGCAGTACATCTACGTATTAGTCATCGCTATTACCATGGTGATGCGGTTTTGGC
AGTACATCAATGGGCGTGGATAGCGGTTTGACTCACGGGGATTTCCAAGTCTCCACCCCATTGACGTCAA
TGGGAGTTTGTTTTGGCACCAAAATCAACGGGACTTTCCAAAATGTCGTAACAACTCCGCCCCATTGACG
CAAATGGGCGGTAGGCGTGTACGGTGGGAGGTCTATATAAGCAGAGCTGGTTTAGTGAACCGTCAGATCC
GCTAGCGCTACCGGTACCACCATGGACTATAAGGACCACGACGGAGACTACAAGGATCATGATATTGATT
ACAAAGACGATGACGATAAGATGGCCCCAAAGAAGAAGCGGAAGGTCGGTATCCACGGAGTCCCAGCAGC
CGACAAGAAGTACAGCATCGGCCTGGACATCGGCACCAACTCTGTGGGCTGGGCCGTGATCACCGACGAG
TACAAGGTGCCCAGCAAGAAATTCAAGGTGCTGGGCAACACCGACCGGCACAGCATCAAGAAGAACCTGA
TCGGAGCCCTGCTGTTCGACAGCGGCGAAACAGCCGAGGCCACCCGGCTGAAGAGAACCGCCAGAAGAAG
ATACACCAGACGGAAGAACCGGATCTGCTATCTGCAAGAGATCTTCAGCAACGAGATGGCCAAGGTGGAC
GACAGCTTCTTCCACAGACTGGAAGAGTCCTTCCTGGTGGAAGAGGATAAGAAGCACGAGCGGCACCCCA
TCTTCGGCAACATCGTGGACGAGGTGGCCTACCACGAGAAGTACCCCACCATCTACCACCTGAGAAAGAA
ACTGGTGGACAGCACCGACAAGGCCGACCTGCGGCTGATCTATCTGGCCCTGGCCCACATGATCAAGTTC
CGGGGCCACTTCCTGATCGAGGGCGACCTGAACCCCGACAACAGCGACGTGGACAAGCTGTTCATCCAGC
TGGTGCAGACCTACAACCAGCTGTTCGAGGAAAACCCCATCAACGCCAGCGGCGTGGACGCCAAGGCCAT
CCTGTCTGCCAGACTGAGCAAGAGCAGACGGCTGGAAAATCTGATCGCCCAGCTGCCCGGCGAGAAGAAG
AATGGCCTGTTCGGAAACCTGATTGCCCTGAGCCTGGGCCTGACCCCCAACTTCAAGAGCAACTTCGACC
TGGCCGAGGATGCCAAACTGCAGCTGAGCAAGGACACCTACGACGACGACCTGGACAACCTGCTGGCCCA
GATCGGCGACCAGTACGCCGACCTGTTTCTGGCCGCCAAGAACCTGTCCGACGCCATCCTGCTGAGCGAC
ATCCTGAGAGTGAACACCGAGATCACCAAGGCCCCCCTGAGCGCCTCTATGATCAAGAGATACGACGAGC
ACCACCAGGACCTGACCCTGCTGAAAGCTCTCGTGCGGCAGCAGCTGCCTGAGAAGTACAAAGAGATTTT
CTTCGACCAGAGCAAGAACGGCTACGCCGGCTACATTGACGGCGGAGCCAGCCAGGAAGAGTTCTACAAG
TTCATCAAGCCCATCCTGGAAAAGATGGACGGCACCGAGGAACTGCTCGTGAAGCTGAACAGAGAGGACC
TGCTGCGGAAGCAGCGGACCTTCGACAACGGCAGCATCCCCCACCAGATCCACCTGGGAGAGCTGCACGC
CATTCTGCGGCGGCAGGAAGATTTTTACCCATTCCTGAAGGACAACCGGGAAAAGATCGAGAAGATCCTG
ACCTTCCGCATCCCCTACTACGTGGGCCCTCTGGCCAGGGGAAACAGCAGATTCGCCTGGATGACCAGAA
AGAGCGAGGAAACCATCACCCCCTGGAACTTCGAGGAAGTGGTGGACAAGGGCGCTTCCGCCCAGAGCTT
CATCGAGCGGATGACCAACTTCGATAAGAACCTGCCCAACGAGAAGGTGCTGCCCAAGCACAGCCTGCTG
TACGAGTACTTCACCGTGTATAACGAGCTGACCAAAGTGAAATACGTGACCGAGGGAATGAGAAAGCCCG
CCTTCCTGAGCGGCGAGCAGAAAAAGGCCATCGTGGACCTGCTGTTCAAGACCAACCGGAAAGTGACCGT
GAAGCAGCTGAAAGAGGACTACTTCAAGAAAATCGAGTGCTTCGACTCCGTGGAAATCTCCGGCGTGGAA
GATCGGTTCAACGCCTCCCTGGGCACATACCACGATCTGCTGAAAATTATCAAGGACAAGGACTTCCTGG
ACAATGAGGAAAACGAGGACATTCTGGAAGATATCGTGCTGACCCTGACACTGTTTGAGGACAGAGAGAT
GATCGAGGAACGGCTGAAAACCTATGCCCACCTGTTCGACGACAAAGTGATGAAGCAGCTGAAGCGGCGG
AGATACACCGGCTGGGGCAGGCTGAGCCGGAAGCTGATCAACGGCATCCGGGACAAGCAGTCCGGCAAGA
CAATCCTGGATTTCCTGAAGTCCGACGGCTTCGCCAACAGAAACTTCATGCAGCTGATCCACGACGACAG
CCTGACCTTTAAAGAGGACATCCAGAAAGCCCAGGTGTCCGGCCAGGGCGATAGCCTGCACGAGCACATT
GCCAATCTGGCCGGCAGCCCCGCCATTAAGAAGGGCATCCTGCAGACAGTGAAGGTGGTGGACGAGCTCG
TGAAAGTGATGGGCCGGCACAAGCCCGAGAACATCGTGATCGAAATGGCCAGAGAGAACCAGACCACCCA
GAAGGGACAGAAGAACAGCCGCGAGAGAATGAAGCGGATCGAAGAGGGCATCAAAGAGCTGGGCAGCCAG
ATCCTGAAAGAACACCCCGTGGAAAACACCCAGCTGCAGAACGAGAAGCTGTACCTGTACTACCTGCAGA
ATGGGCGGGATATGTACGTGGACCAGGAACTGGACATCAACCGGCTGTCCGACTACGATGTGGACCATAT
CGTGCCTCAGAGCTTTCTGAAGGACGACTCCATCGACAACAAGGTGCTGACCAGAAGCGACAAGAACCGG
GGCAAGAGCGACAACGTGCCCTCCGAAGAGGTCGTGAAGAAGATGAAGAACTACTGGCGGCAGCTGCTGA
ACGCCAAGCTGATTACCCAGAGAAAGTTCGACAATCTGACCAAGGCCGAGAGAGGCGGCCTGAGCGAACT
GGATAAGGCCGGCTTCATCAAGAGACAGCTGGTGGAAACCCGGCAGATCACAAAGCACGTGGCACAGATC
CTGGACTCCCGGATGAACACTAAGTACGACGAGAATGACAAGCTGATCCGGGAAGTGAAAGTGATCACCC
TGAAGTCCAAGCTGGTGTCCGATTTCCGGAAGGATTTCCAGTTTTACAAAGTGCGCGAGATCAACAACTA
CCACCACGCCCACGACGCCTACCTGAACGCCGTCGTGGGAACCGCCCTGATCAAAAAGTACCCTAAGCTG
GAAAGCGAGTTCGTGTACGGCGACTACAAGGTGTACGACGTGCGGAAGATGATCGCCAAGAGCGAGCAGG
AAATCGGCAAGGCTACCGCCAAGTACTTCTTCTACAGCAACATCATGAACTTTTTCAAGACCGAGATTAC
CCTGGCCAACGGCGAGATCCGGAAGCGGCCTCTGATCGAGACAAACGGCGAAACCGGGGAGATCGTGTGG
GATAAGGGCCGGGATTTTGCCACCGTGCGGAAAGTGCTGAGCATGCCCCAAGTGAATATCGTGAAAAAGA
CCGAGGTGCAGACAGGCGGCTTCAGCAAAGAGTCTATCCTGCCCAAGAGGAACAGCGATAAGCTGATCGC
CAGAAAGAAGGACTGGGACCCTAAGAAGTACGGCGGCTTCGACAGCCCCACCGTGGCCTATTCTGTGCTG
GTGGTGGCCAAAGTGGAAAAGGGCAAGTCCAAGAAACTGAAGAGTGTGAAAGAGCTGCTGGGGATCACCA
TCATGGAAAGAAGCAGCTTCGAGAAGAATCCCATCGACTTTCTGGAAGCCAAGGGCTACAAAGAAGTGAA
AAAGGACCTGATCATCAAGCTGCCTAAGTACTCCCTGTTCGAGCTGGAAAACGGCCGGAAGAGAATGCTG
GCCTCTGCCGGCGAACTGCAGAAGGGAAACGAACTGGCCCTGCCCTCCAAATATGTGAACTTCCTGTACC
TGGCCAGCCACTATGAGAAGCTGAAGGGCTCCCCCGAGGATAATGAGCAGAAACAGCTGTTTGTGGAACA
GCACAAGCACTACCTGGACGAGATCATCGAGCAGATCAGCGAGTTCTCCAAGAGAGTGATCCTGGCCGAC
GCTAATCTGGACAAAGTGCTGTCCGCCTACAACAAGCACCGGGATAAGCCCATCAGAGAGCAGGCCGAGA
ATATCATCCACCTGTTTACCCTGACCAATCTGGGAGCCCCTGCCGCCTTCAAGTACTTTGACACCACCAT
CGACCGGAAGAGGTACACCAGCACCAAAGAGGTGCTGGACGCCACCCTGATCCACCAGAGCATCACCGGC
CTGTACGAGACACGGATCGACCTGTCTCAGCTGGGAGGCGACAAAAGGCCGGCGGCCACGAAAAAGGCCG
GCCAGGCAAAAAAGAAAAAGAACTTTAGCCAGAACTATCCGATTGTGCAGACCGGACTCAGATCTCGAGC
TCAAGCTTCGAATTCTGCAGTCGACGGTACCGCGGGCCCGGGATCCATGGACTCGGGCCGGGACTTCCTG
ACCCTGCACGGCCTACAGGATGATGAGGATCTACAGGCGCTGCTGAAGGGCAGCCAGCTCCTGAAGGTGA
AGTCCAGCTCATGGAGGAGAGAGCGCTTCTACAAGTTGCAGGAGGACTGCAAGACCATCTGGCAGGAGTC
CCGCAAGGTCATGCGGACCCCGGAGTCCCAGCTGTTCTCCATCGAGGACATTCAGGAGGTGCGAATGGGG
CACCGCACGGAGGGTCTGGAGAAGTTCGCCCGTGATGTGCCCGAGGACCGCTGCTTCTCCATTGTCTTCA
AGGACCAGCGCAATACACTAGACCTCATCGCCCCATCGCCAGCTGATGCCCAGCACTGGGTGCTGGGGCT
GCACAAGATCATCCACCACTCAGGCTCCATGGACCAGCGTCAGAAGCTACAGCACTGGATTCACTCCTGC
TTGCGAAAAGCTGACAAAAACAAGGACAACAAGATGAGCTTCAAGGAGCTGCAGAACTTCCTGAAGGAGC
TCAACATCCAGCCTCGAGCCGAATTCACCCTGGCCGCCAGGGCCAGCGTGCTGAGCGGCGGCGAGCTGGA
CAGGTGGGAGAAGATCAGGCTGAGGCCCGGCGGCAAGAAGAAGTATAAGCTGAAGCACATCGTGTGGGCC
AGCAGGGAGCTGGAGAGGTTCGCCGTGAACCCCGGCCTGCTGGAGACCAGCGAGGGCTGCAGGCAGATCC
TGGGCCAGCTGCAGCCCAGCCTGCAGACCGGCAGCGAGGAGCTGAGGAGCCTGTACAACACCGTGGCCAC
CCTGTACTGCGTGCACCAGAGGATCGAGATCAAGGACACCAAGGAGGCCCTGGACAAGATCGAGGAGGAG
CAGAACAAGTCCAAGAAGAAGGCCCAGCAGGCCGCCGCCGACACCGGCCACAGCAGCCAGGTGAGCCAGA
ACTACCCCATCGTGCAGAACATCCAGGGCCAGATGGTGCACCAGGCCATCAGCCCCAGGACCCTGAACGC
CTGGGTGAAGGTGGTGGAGGAGAAGGCCTTCAGCCCCGAGGTGATCCCCATGTTCAGCGCCCTGAGCGAG
GGAGCCACCCCCCAGGACCTGAACACCATGCTGAACACCGTGGGCGGCCACCAGGCCGCCATGCAGATGC
TGAAGGAGACCATCAACGAGGAGGCCGCCGAGTGGGACAGGGTGCACCCCGTGCACGCCGGCCCCATCGC
CCCCGGCCAGATGAGGGAGCCCCGCGGCAGCGACATCGCCGGCACCACCAGCACCCTGCAGGAGCAGATC
GGCTGGATGACCAACAACCCCCCCATCCCCGTGGGCGAAATCTACAAGAGGTGGATCATCCTGGGCCTGA
ACAAGATCGTGAGGATGTACAGCCCCACCAGCATCCTGGATATCAGGCAGGGCCCCAAAGAGCCCTTCAG
GGACTACGTGGACAGGTTCTACAAGACCCTGCGCGCCGAGCAGGCCAGCCAGGAGGTGAAGAACTGGATG
ACCGAGACCCTGCTGGTGCAGAACGCCAACCCCGACTGCAAGACCATCCTGAAGGCCCTGGGACCCGCCG
CCACCCTGGAGGAGATGATGACCGCCTGCCAGGGCGTGGGCGGCCCCGGCCACAAGGCCAGGGTGCTGGC
CGAGGCCATGAGCCAGGTGACCAACACCGCCACCATCATGATGCAGAGGGGCAACTTCAGGAACCAGAGG
AAGATGGTGAAGTGCTTCAACTGCGGCAAGGAGGGCCACACCGCCAGGAACTGCCGCGCCCCCAGGAAGA
AGGGCTGCTGGAAGTGCGGCAAGGAGGGCCACCAGATGAAGGACTGCACCGAGAGGCAGGCTAATTTTTT
AGGGAAGATCTGGCCTTCCTACAAGGGAAGGCCAGGGAATTTTCTTCAGAGCAGACCAGAGCCAACAGCC
CCACCATTTCTTCAGAGCAGACCAGAGCCAACAGCCCCACCAGAAGAGAGCTTCAGGTCTGGGGTAGAGA
CAACAACTCCCCCTCAGAAGCAGGAGCCGATAGACAAGGAACTGTATCCTTTAACTTC
[297 nt withheld, positions 7269-7565]
CCCATCAGCCCCATCGAGACCGTGCCCGTGAAGCTGAAGCCCGGCATGGACGGCCCTAAGGTGAAGCAGT
GGCCCCTGACCGAGGAGAAGATCAAGGCCCTGGTGGAGATCTGCACCGAGATGGAGAAGGAGGGCAAGAT
CAGCAAGATCGGCCCCGAGAACCCCTACAACACCCCCGTGTTCGCCATCAAGAAGAAGGACAGCACCAAG
TGGAGGAAGCTGGTGGACTTCAGGGAGCTGAACAAGAGGACCCAGGACTTCTGGGAGGTGCAGCTGGGCA
TCCCCCACCCCGCCGGCCTGAAGAAGAAGAAGAGCGTGACCGTGCTGGACGTGGGCGACGCCTACTTCAG
CGTGCCCCTGGACGAGGACTTCAGGAAGTATACCGCCTTCACCATCCCCAGCATCAACAACGAGACCCCC
GGCATCCGCTACCAGTACAACGTGCTGCCCCAGGGCTGGAAGGGCAGCCCCGCCATCTTCCAGAGCAGCA
TGACAAAGATCCTGGAGCCCTTCAAGAAGCAGAACCCCGACATCGTGATCTATCAGTACATGGACGACCT
GTACGTGGGCAGCGACCTGGAGATCGGCCAGCACAGGACCAAGATCGAGGAGCTGAGGCAGCACCTGCTG
AGGTGGGGCCTGACCACCCCCGACAAGAAGCACCAGAAGGAGCCCCCATTCCTGTGGATGGGCTACGAGC
TGCACCCCGACAAGTGGACCGTGCAGCCCATCGTGCTGCCCGAGAAGGACAGCTGGACCGTGAACGACAT
TCAGAAGCTGGTGGGCAAGCTGAACTGGGCCAGCCAGATCTACCCTGGCATCAAGGTGAGGCAGCTGTGC
AAGCTGCTGAGGGGCACAAAGGCTCTGACCGAGGTGATCCCCCTGACCGAGGAGGCCGAGCTGGAGCTGG
CCGAGAACAGGGAGATCCTGAAGGAGCCCGTGCACGGCGTGTACTACGACCCCAGCAAGGACCTGATCGC
CGAGATCCAGAAGCAGGGCCAGGGCCAGTGGACCTACCAGATCTACCAGGAGCCCTTCAAGAACCTGAAG
ACCGGCAAGTACGCCCGCATGCGCGGCGCCCACACCAACGACGTGAAGCAGCTGACCGAGGCCGTGCAGA
AGATCACCACCGAGAGCATCGTGATCTGGGGCAAGACTCCTAAGTTCAAGCTGCCCATCCAGAAGGAGAC
CTGGGAGACCTGGTGGACCGAGTACTGGCAGGCCACCTGGATTCCCGAGTGGGAGTTCGTGAACACCCCT
CCCCTGGTGAAGCTGTGGTATCAGCTGGAGAAGGAGCCCATCGTGGGCGCCGAGACCTTCTACGTGGACG
GCGCCGCCAACAGGGAGACCAAGCTGGGCAAGGCCGGCTACGTGACCAACAAGGGCCGCCAGAAGGTGGT
GCCCCTGACCAACACCACCAACCAGAAGACCGAGCTGCAGGCTATCTACCTGGCCCTGCAGGACTCAGGC
CTGGAGGTGAACATCGTGACCGACAGCCAGTACGCCCTGGGCATCATCCAGGCCCAGCCCGACAAGAGCG
AGAGCGAGCTGGTGAACCAGATCATCGAGCAGCTGATCAAGAAGGAGAAGGTGTACCTGGCCTGGGTGCC
CGCCCACAAGGGCATCGGCGGCAACGAGCAGGTGGACAAGCTGGTGAGCGCCGGCATCAGGAAGATCCTG
TTCCTGGACGGCATCGACAAGGCCCAGGACGAGCACGAGAAGTACCACAGCAACTGGAGGGCTATGGCTA
GCGACTTCAACCTGCCTCCCGTGGTGGCTAAGGAGATCGTGGCCAGCTGCGACAAGTGCCAGCTGAAGGG
CGAGGCCATGCACGGCCAGGTGGACTGCAGCCCCGGCATCTGGCAGCTGGTTTGCACCCACCTGGAGGGC
AAGGTGATCCTGGTGGCCGTGCACGTGGCCTCCGGCTACATCGAGGCCGAGGTGATCCCCGCCGAGACCG
GCCAGGAGACCGCCTACTTCCTGCTGAAGCTGGCCGGCCGCTGGCCCGTGAAGACCATCCACACCGACAA
CGGCAGCAACTTCACCAGCGCCACCGTGAAGGCTGCCTGCTGGTGGGCCGGCATCAAGCAGGAGTTCGGC
ATCCCCTACAACCCCCAGTCTCAGGGCGTGGTGGAGAGCATGAACAAGGAGCTGAAGAAGATCATCGGCC
AGGTGAGGGACCAGGCCGAGCACCTGAAGACCGCCGTGCAGATGGCCGTGTTCATCCACAACTTCAAGAG
GAAGGGCGGCATCGGCGGCTACAGCGCCGGCGAGAGGATCGTGGACATCATCGCCACCGACATCCAGACC
AAGGAGCTGCAGAAGCAGATCACCAAGATCCAGAACTTCAGGGTGTACTACAGGGACAGCAGGAACCCTC
TGTGGAAGGGCCCCGCCAAGCTGCTGTGGAAGGGCGAGGGCGCCGTGGTGATCCAGGACAACAGCGACAT
CAAGGTGGTGCCCAGGAGGAAGGCCAAGATCATCAGGGACTACGGCAAGCAGATGGCCGGCGACGACTGC
GTGGCCTCCAGGCAGGACGAGGACTGATAAGGATCCCTCGAGCATGCATCTAGAGGGCCCTATTCTATAG
TGTCACCTAAATGCTAGAGCTCGCTGATCAGCCTCGACTGTGCCTTCTAGTTGCCAGCCATCTGTTGTTT
GCCCCTCCCCCGTGCCTTCCTTGACCCTGGAAGGTGCCACTCCCACTGTCCTTTCCTAATAAAATGAGGA
AATTGCATCGCATTGTCTGAGTAGGTGTCATTCTATTCTGGGGGGTGGGGTGGGGCAGGACAGCAAGGGG
GAGGATTGGGAAGACAATAGCAGGCATGCTGGGGATGCGGTGGGCTCTATGGCTTCTGAGGCGGAAAGAA
CCAGCTGGGGCTCTAGGGGGTATCCCC
[124 nt withheld, positions 10463-10586]
CGCCGGCTTTCCCCGTCAAGCTCT
[67 nt withheld, positions 10611-10677]
A
[49 nt withheld, positions 10679-10727]
CCTTTGACGTTGGAGTCCACGTTCTTT
[37 nt withheld, positions 10755-10791]
ACCCTATCTCGGTCTATTCTTTTGATTTATAAGGGATTTTGCCGATTTCGGCCTATTGGTTAAAAAATGA
GCTGATTTAACAAAAATTTAACGCGAATTAATTCTGTGGAATGTGTGTCAGTTAGGGTGTGGAAAGTCCC
CAGGCTCCCCAGCAGGCAGAAGTATGCAAAGCATGCATCTCAATTAGTCAGCAACCAGGTGTGGAAAGTC
CCCAGGCTCCCCAGCAGGCAGAAGTATGCAAAGCATGCATCTCAATTAGTCAGCAACCATAGTCCCGCCC
CTAACTCCGCCCATCCCGCCCCTAACTCCGCCCAGTTCCGCCCATTCTCCGCCCCATGGCTGACTAATTT
TTTTTATTTATGCAGAGGCCGAGGCCGCCTCTGCCTCTGAGCTATTCCAGAAGTAGTGAGGAGGCTTTTT
TGGAGGCCTAGGCTTTTGCAAAAAGCTCCCGGGAGCTTGTATATCCATTTTCGGATCTGATCAAGAGACA
GGATGAGGATCGTTTCGCATGATTGAACAAGATGGATTGCACGCAGGTTCTCCGGCCGCTTGGGTGGAGA
GGCTATTCGGCTATGACTGGGCACAACAGACAATCGGCTGCTCTGATGCCGCCGTGTTCCGGCTGTCAGC
GCAGGGGCGCCCGGTTCTTTTTGTCAAGACCGACCTGTCCGGTGCCCTGAATGAACTGCAGGACGAGGCA
GCGCGGCTATCGTGGCTGGCCACGACGGGCGTTCCTTGCGCAGCTGTGCTCGACGTTGTCACTGAAGCGG
GAAGGGACTGGCTGCTATTGGGCGAAGTGCCGGGGCAGGATCTCCTGTCATCTCACCTTGCTCCTGCCGA
GAAAGTATCCATCATGGCTGATGCAATGCGGCGGCTGCATACGCTTGATCCGGCTACCTGCCCATTCGAC
CACCAAGCGAAACATCGCATCGAGCGAGCACGTACTCGGATGGAAGCCGGTCTTGTCGATCAGGATGATC
TGGACGAAGAGCATCAGGGGCTCGCGCCAGCCGAACTGTTCGCCAGGCTCAAGGCGCGCATGCCCGACGG
CGAGGATCTCGTCGTGACCCATGGCGATGCCTGCTTGCCGAATATCATGGTGGAAAATGGCCGCTTTTCT
GGATTCATCGACTGTGGCCGGCTGGGTGTGGCGGACCGCTATCAGGACATAGCGTTGGCTACCCGTGATA
TTGCTGAAGAGCTTGGCGGCGAATGGGCTGACCGCTTCCTCGTGCTTTACGGTATCGCCGCTCCCGATTC
GCAGCGCATCGCCTTCTATCGCCTTCTTGACGAGTTCTTCTGAGCGGGACTCTGGGGTTCGAAATGACCG
ACCAAGCGACGCCCAACCTGCCATCACGAGATTTCGATTCCACCGCCGCCTTCTATGAAAGGTTGGGCTT
CGGAATCGTTTTCCGGGACGCCGGCTGGATGATCCTCCAGCGCGGGGATCTCATGCTGGAGTTCTTCGCC
CACCCCAACTTGTTTATTGCAGCTTATAATGGTTACAAATAAAGCAATAGCATCACAAATTTCACAAATA
AAGCATTTTTTTCACTGCATTCTAGTTGTGGTTTGTCCAAACTCATCAATGTATCTTATCATGTCTGTAT
ACCGTCGACCTCTAGCTAGAGCTTGGCGTAATCATGGTCATAGCTGTTTCCTGTGTGAAATTGTTATCCG
CTCACAATTCCACACAACATACGAGCCGGAAGCATAAAGTGTAAAGCCTGGGGTGCCTAATGAGTGAGCT
AACTCACATTAATTGCGTTGCGCTCACTGCCCGCTTTCCAGTCGGGAAACCTGTCGTGCCAGCTGCATTA
ATGAATCGGCCAACGCGCGGGGAGAGGCGGTTTGCGTATTGGGCGCTCTTCCGCTTCCTCGCTCACTGAC
TCGCTGCGCTCGGTCGTTCGGCTGCGGCGAGCGGTATCAGCTCACTCAAAGGCGGTAATACGGTTATCCA
CAGAATCAGGGGATAACGCAGGAAAGAACATGTGAGCAAAAGGCCAGCAAAAGGCCAGGAACCGTAAAAA
GGCCGCGTTGCTGGCGTTTTTCCATAGGCTCCGCCCCCCTGACGAGCATCACAAAAATCGACGCTCAAGT
CAGAGGTGGCGAAACCCGACAGGACTATAAAGATACCAGGCGTTTCCCCCTGGAAGCTCCCTCGTGCGCT
CTCCTGTTCCGACCCTGCCGCTTACCGGATACCTGTCCGCCTTTCTCCCTTCGGGAAGCGTGGCGCTTTC
TCATAGCTCACGCTGTAGGTATCTCAGTTCGGTGTAGGTCGTTCGCTCCAAGCTGGGCTGTGTGCACGAA
CCCCCCGTTCAGCCCGACCGCTGCGCCTTATCCGGTAACTATCGTCTTGAGTCCAACCCGGTAAGACACG
ACTTATCGCCACTGGCAGCAGCCACTGGTAACAGGATTAGCAGAGCGAGGTATGTAGGCGGTGCTACAGA
GTTCTTGAAGTGGTGGCCTAACTACGGCTACACTAGAAGAACAGTATTTGGTATCTGCGCTCTGCTGAAG
CCAGTTACCTTCGGAAAAAGAGTTGGTAGCTCTTGATCCGGCAAACAAACCACCGCTGGTAGCGGTGGTT
TTTTTGTTTGCAAGCAGCAGATTACGCGCAGAAAAAAAGGATCTCAAGAAGATCCTTTGATCTTTTCTAC
GGGGTCTGACGCTCAGTGGAACGAAAACTCACGTTAAGGGATTTTGGTCATGAGATTATCAAAAAGGATC
TTCACCTAGATCCTTTTAAATTAAAAATGAAGTTTTAAATCAATCTAAAGTATATATGAGTAAACTTGGT
CTGACAGTTACCAATGCTTAATCAGTGAGGCACCTATCTCAGCGATCTGTCTATTTCGTTCATCCATAGT
TGCCTGACTCCCCGTCGTGTAGATAACTACGATACGGGAGGGCTTACCATCTGGCCCCAGTGCTGCAATG
ATACCGCGAGACCCACGCTCACCGGCTCCAGATTTATCAGCAATAAACCAGCCAGCCGGAAGGGCCGAGC
GCAGAAGTGGTCCTGCAACTTTATCCGCCTCCATCCAGTCTATTAATTGTTGCCGGGAAGCTAGAGTAAG
TAGTTCGCCAGTTAATAGTTTGCGCAACGTTGTTGCCATTGCTACAGGCATCGTGGTGTCACGCTCGTCG
TTTGGTATGGCTTCATTCAGCTCCGGTTCCCAACGATCAAGGCGAGTTACATGATCCCCCATGTTGTGCA
AAAAAGCGGTTAGCTCCTTCGGTCCTCCGATCGTTGTCAGAAGTAAGTTGGCCGCAGTGTTATCACTCAT
GGTTATGGCAGCACTGCATAATTCTCTTACTGTCATGCCATCCGTAAGATGCTTTTCTGTGACTGGTGAG
TACTCAACCAAGTCATTCTGAGAATAGTGTATGCGGCGACCGAGTTGCTCTTGCCCGGCGTCAATACGGG
ATAATACCGCGCCACATAGCAGAACTTTAAAAGTGCTCATCATTGGAAAACGTTCTTCGGGGCGAAAACT
CTCAAGGATCTTACCGCTGTTGAGATCCAGTTCGATGTAACCCACTCGTGCACCCAACTGATCTTCAGCA
TCTTTTACTTTCACCAGCGTTTCTGGGTGAGCAAAAACAGGAAGGCAAAATGCCGCAAAAAAGGGAATAA
GGGCGACACGGAAATGTTGAATACTCATACTCTTCCTTTTTCAATATTATTGAAGCATTTATCAGGGTTA
TTGTCTCATGAGCGGATACATATTTGAATGTATTTAGAAAAATAAACAAATAGGGGTTCCGCGCACATTT
CCCCGAAAAGTGCCACCTGACGTC
Features (pLannotate 1.2.2; 25 found; start..end, strand, type, name):
     28..80      -  misc_feature   bom (fragment): basis of mobility region from pBR322
    235..614     +  enhancer       CMV enhancer: human cytomegalovirus immediate early enhancer
    615..818     +  promoter       CMV promoter: human cytomegalovirus (CMV) immediate early promoter
    982..2583    +  CDS            Cas9(N): N-terminal portion of Streptococcus pyogenes Cas9 (Zetsche et al., 2015)
   2584..5082    +  CDS            Cas9(C): C-terminal portion of Streptococcus pyogenes Cas9 (Zetsche et al., 2015)
   5083..5130    +  CDS            nucleoplasmin NLS: bipartite nuclear localization signal from nucleoplasmin
   5170..5226    +  misc_feature   MCS: multiple cloning site
   5227..5751    +  CDS            PLCD1 (fragment): PLCD1_HUMAN - Experimental evidence at protein level: Swiss-Prot protein existence level 1. The production of the second messenger molecules diacylglycerol (DAG) and inositol 1,4,5-trisphosphate (IP3) is mediated by activated phosphatidylinositol-specific phospholipase C enzymes (PubMed:9188725). Essential for trophoblast and placental development (By similarity). Binds phosphatidylinositol 4,5-bisphosphate (PubMed:7890667, PubMed:9188725). From Homo sapiens (Human).
   5770..6933    +  CDS            gag: GAG_HV1W2 - Experimental evidence at protein level: Swiss-Prot protein existence level 1. p6-gag: Plays a role in budding of the assembled particle by interacting with the host class E VPS proteins TSG101 and PDCD6IP/AIP1. From Human immunodeficiency virus type 1 group M subtype B (isolate WMJ22) (HIV-1).
   7050..10109   +  CDS            gag-pol (fragment) (sequence partly withheld): POL_HV1B1 - Experimental evidence at protein level: Swiss-Prot protein existence level 1. [Integrase]: Catalyzes viral DNA integration into the host chromosome, by performing a series of DNA cutting and joining reactions. This enzyme activity takes place after virion entry into a cell and reverse transcription of the RNA genome in dsDNA. The first step in the integration process is 3' processing. This step requires a complex comprising the viral genome, matrix protein, Vpr and integrase. This complex is called the pre-integration complex (PIC). The integrase protein removes 2 nucleotides from
  10149..10167   -  promoter       SP6 promoter: promoter for bacteriophage SP6 RNA polymerase
  10193..10417   +  polyA_signal   bGH poly(A) signal: bovine growth hormone polyadenylation signal
  10421..10442   +  promoter       SV40 promoter (fragment): SV40 enhancer and early promoter
  10463..10890   +  rep_origin     f1 ori (sequence partly withheld): f1 bacteriophage origin of replication; arrow indicates direction of (+) strand synthesis
  10904..11233   +  promoter       SV40 promoter: SV40 enhancer and early promoter
  11300..12091   +  CDS            neo: KKA2_KLEPN - Also known as kan, nptII. Experimental evidence at protein level: Swiss-Prot protein existence level 1. Resistance to kanamycin, neomycin, paromomycin, ribostamycin, butirosin and gentamicin B. From Klebsiella pneumoniae.
  12115..12273   +  CDS            ble (fragment): BLE_KLEPN - Experimental evidence at protein level: Swiss-Prot protein existence level 1. Binding protein with a strong affinity to the bleomycin family of antibiotics. Binds to CL990; an antimitotic-antibiotic compound. From Klebsiella pneumoniae.
  12268..12389   +  polyA_signal   SV40 poly(A) signal: SV40 polyadenylation signal
  12460..12482   -  protein_bind   lac operator (fragment): The lac repressor binds to the lac operator to inhibit transcription in E. coli. This inhibition can be relieved by adding lactose or isopropyl-β-D-thiogalactopyranoside (IPTG). lac repressor encoded by lacI
  12486..12516   -  promoter       lac promoter: promoter for the E. coli lac operon
  12531..12552   -  protein_bind   CAP binding site: CAP binding activates transcription in the presence of cAMP. E. coli catabolite activator protein
  12565..12657   -  CDS            lacI (fragment): lac repressor; lacI; The lac repressor binds to the lac operator to inhibit transcription in E. coli. This inhibition can be relieved by adding lactose or isopropyl-β-D-thiogalactopyranoside (IPTG).
  12840..13428   -  rep_origin     ori: high-copy-number ColE1/pMB1/pBR322/pUC origin of replication
  13599..14459   -  CDS            AmpR: β-lactamase; bla; confers resistance to ampicillin, carbenicillin, and related antibiotics
  14460..14564   -  promoter       AmpR promoter: bla
