[The description below was written by a language model from this plasmid's Addgene catalogue record and pLannotate feature annotations shown in this document.]
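Description:
pLVNP2.0-SpCas9 is a roughly 14.6 kb mammalian expression plasmid catalogued as a lentiviral/CRISPR vector. It functions as a modified HIV-1 packaging construct rather than as a transfer vector: the feature table shows no LTRs or packaging signal. It is propagated in E. coli through a high-copy ColE1/pUC-type origin with ampicillin selection (AmpR under its own bla promoter), and it also carries an f1 origin. An SV40 promoter-driven neomycin/kanamycin phosphotransferase cassette with an SV40 polyadenylation signal is present, which could in principle allow G418 selection in mammalian cells. Remnants of lac regulatory elements, a bom fragment and an SP6 promoter are backbone leftovers.

The payload is a single long CMV enhancer/promoter-driven reading frame terminated by the bGH poly(A) signal. According to the record, it begins with an N-terminal FLAG tag (not separately annotated in the feature table) and continues through full-length Streptococcus pyogenes Cas9, which the annotation software splits into N- and C-terminal portions. These are followed by a nucleoplasmin bipartite NLS and a short multiple cloning site region. Next comes a fragment of human PLCD1 corresponding to the phospholipase C-δ1 pleckstrin homology domain, which binds phosphatidylinositol 4,5-bisphosphate, and then HIV-1 gag and gag-pol. Cas9 is thus fused to the N-terminus of Gag/GagPol with the PH domain in between. The lipid-binding PH domain presumably helps direct the fusion to the plasma membrane, where particles assemble.

The associated work concerns engineered lentivirus-derived nanoparticles (LVNPs) for delivering CRISPR/Cas ribonucleoprotein complexes. This plasmid is therefore used in producer cells to load Cas9 protein into such particles for transient delivery of genome editing machinery. The record does not state which guide RNA, envelope or other helper plasmids accompany it.
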