Addgene plasmid #206880: pLVNP2.0-SpCas9
Purpose: Expresses FLAG-tagged SpCas9 fused to the N-terminus of Gag/GagPol harbouring an intervening phospholipase C-δ1 pleckstrin homology (PH) domain
Depositing lab: Jacob Giehm Mikkelsen. Depositing organization: Aarhus University. Publication: Engineered lentivirus-derived nanoparticles (LVNPs) for delivery of CRISPR/Cas ribonucleoprotein complexes supporting base editing, prime editing and in vivo gene modification. Haldrup J, Andersen S, Labial ARL, Wolff JH, Frandsen FP, Skov TW, Rovsing AB, Nielsen I, Jakobsen TS, Askou AL, Thomsen MK, Corydon TJ, Thomsen EA, Mikkelsen JG. Nucleic Acids Res. 2023 Sep 8:gkad676. doi: 10.1093/nar/gkad676. PubMed 37678882.
Backbone
  Vector backbone: pLVNP2.0
  Total vector size (bp): 14588
  Vector type: Lentiviral, CRISPR
Growth in bacteria
  Bacterial resistance: Ampicillin, 100 μg/mL
  Growth temperature: 37°C
  Growth strain: NEB Stable
  Copy number: High Copy
Gene/Insert
  Gene/Insert name: SpCas9
  Insert size (bp): 4101
  Entrez Gene: cas9 (a.k.a. SD90_RS03825, SD90_03830)
  Promoter: CMV
  Tag / fusion protein: FLAG (N terminal on insert)
  Cloning method: Ligation Independent Cloning
  Sequencing primers: 5′ gcgctaccggTACCACCATG
Terms and licenses: Academic/Nonprofit Terms; Industry Terms: Not Available to Industry
How to cite: pLVNP2.0-SpCas9 was a gift from Jacob Giehm Mikkelsen (Addgene plasmid # 206880 ; http://n2t.net/addgene:206880 ; RRID:Addgene_206880)
